Addgene plasmid #72194: pTT3 Unc5A-FLAG
Purpose: Expresses full-length Unc5a with a C-terminal FLAG tag
Depositing lab: Woj Wojtowicz. Depositing organization: University of California, Berkeley. Publication: An extracellular biochemical screen reveals that FLRTs and Unc5s mediate neuronal subtype recognition in the retina. Visser JJ, Cheng Y, Perry SC, Chastain AB, Parsa B, Masri SS, Ray TA, Kay JN, Wojtowicz WM. Elife. 2015 Dec 3;4. pii: e08149. doi: 10.7554/eLife.08149. PubMed 26633812.
Backbone
  Vector backbone: pTT3
  Backbone manufacturer: Yves Durocher, National Research Council of Canada-Biotechnology Research Institute
  Vector type: Mammalian Expression
Growth in bacteria
  Bacterial resistance: Ampicillin, 100 μg/mL
  Growth temperature: 37°C
  Growth strain: DH5alpha
  Copy number: High Copy
Gene/Insert
  Gene/Insert name: Unc5a (alt names: Unc5h1; NCBI gene ID 107448; Reference sequence NM_153131.3)
  Species: M. musculus (mouse)
  Insert size (bp): 2724
  Entrez Gene: Unc5a (a.k.a. Unc5h1, mKIAA1976)
  Promoter: CMV
  Tag / fusion protein: FLAG (C terminal on backbone)
  Cloning method: Restriction Enzyme; 5′ cloning site NotI (not destroyed); 3′ cloning site XbaI (not destroyed)
  Sequencing primers: 5′ CAGTTTCCAAAAACGAGGAGG; 3′ TATGTCCTTCCGAGTGAGAG
Terms and licenses: Academic/Nonprofit Terms; Industry Terms: Not Available to Industry
How to cite: pTT3 Unc5A-FLAG was a gift from Woj Wojtowicz (Addgene plasmid # 72194 ; http://n2t.net/addgene:72194 ; RRID:Addgene_72194)
