[The description below was written by a language model from this plasmid's Addgene catalogue record and pLannotate feature annotations shown in this document.]
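Description:
pTT3 Unc5A-FLAG is a mammalian expression plasmid built on the pTT3 backbone that drives production of full-length mouse Unc5a (also called Unc5h1) carrying a C-terminal FLAG epitope. It is maintained in E. coli through a high-copy ColE1/pUC-type origin and selected with ampicillin via the β-lactamase gene. The backbone also carries a large fragment of the Epstein-Barr virus oriP element, which supports episomal retention and enhanced transient expression in cells that supply EBNA1. No mammalian selection marker is annotated, consistent with use in transient transfection.

The expression cassette runs from the human CMV immediate-early enhancer and promoter through a leader region containing adenovirus-derived sequences (a major late splice acceptor fragment, a chimeric intron fragment, and a short stretch that the annotation software matches to the adenoviral terminal protein gene on the opposite strand, which probably reflects leader/intron sequence rather than an expressed product). These elements typically improve transcript processing and translation. The roughly 2.7 kb Unc5a coding sequence was inserted between NotI and XbaI sites, reads into the backbone-encoded FLAG tag (annotated as a fragment of a tandem FLAG), and is terminated by the rabbit β-globin polyadenylation signal. A partial immunoglobulin heavy chain signal-sequence match lies just upstream of the insert; the record does not say whether it contributes to the expressed protein. Residual lac promoter/operator and other short bacterial fragments are cloning-vector remnants.

Unc5a is a netrin receptor involved in repulsive axon guidance and dependence-receptor apoptosis signalling. The construct allows the tagged full-length receptor to be expressed and detected in cultured cells, and it was deposited with work on FLRT–Unc5 interactions in retinal neuronal subtype recognition.
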