Features (pLannotate 1.2.2; 19 found; start..end, strand, type, name):
     15..2708    +  CDS            Unc5a: UNC5A_MOUSE - Also known as Kiaa1976, Unc5h1. Experimental evidence at protein level: Swiss-Prot protein existence level 1. Receptor for netrin required for axon guidance. Functions in the netrin signaling pathway and promotes neurite outgrowth in response to NTN1. Mediates axon repulsion of neuronal growth cones in the developing nervous system in response to netrin. Axon repulsion in growth cones may be mediated by its association with DCC that may trigger signaling for repulsion. It also acts as a dependence receptor required for apoptosis induction when not associated with netrin ligand. F
   2715..2738    +  CDS            2xFLAG (fragment): two tandem FLAG® epitope tags
   2789..2844    +  polyA_signal   β-globin poly(A) signal: rabbit β-globin polyadenylation signal (Gil and Proudfoot, 1987)
   3358..5039    -  rep_origin     oriP (fragment): Epstein-Barr virus oriP replication origin (Yates et al., 2000)
   5166..5270    +  promoter       AmpR promoter: bla
   5271..6131    +  CDS            AmpR: β-lactamase; bla; confers resistance to ampicillin, carbenicillin, and related antibiotics
   6302..6890    +  rep_origin     ori: high-copy-number ColE1/pMB1/pBR322/pUC origin of replication
   7073..7165    +  CDS            lacI (fragment): lac repressor; lacI; The lac repressor binds to the lac operator to inhibit transcription in E. coli. This inhibition can be relieved by adding lactose or isopropyl-β-D-thiogalactopyranoside (IPTG).
   7178..7199    +  protein_bind   CAP binding site: CAP binding activates transcription in the presence of cAMP. E. coli catabolite activator protein
   7214..7244    +  promoter       lac promoter: promoter for the E. coli lac operon
   7252..7268    +  protein_bind   lac operator: The lac repressor binds to the lac operator to inhibit transcription in E. coli. This inhibition can be relieved by adding lactose or isopropyl-β-D-thiogalactopyranoside (IPTG). lac repressor encoded by lacI
   7338..7354    +  promoter       tet promoter (fragment): E. coli promoter for tetracycline efflux protein gene
   7364..7389    -  CDS            bla(M) (fragment): β-lactamase lacking the signal sequence; bla(M); allows cytosolic expression of β-lactamase
   7563..7942    +  enhancer       CMV enhancer: human cytomegalovirus immediate early enhancer
   7944..8143    +  promoter       CMV promoter: human cytomegalovirus (CMV) immediate early promoter
   8211..8249    +  misc_feature   Ad SA (fragment): adenovirus major late transcript splice acceptor (Friedrich and Soriano, 1991)
   8282..8491    -  CDS            PTP (fragment): TERM_ADE02 - Experimental evidence at protein level: Swiss-Prot protein existence level 1. Protein covalently bound to the viral DNA that acts as a primer for viral genomic replication by DNA strand displacement. Assembles on the viral origin of replication in an initiation complex with viral polymerase, DBP, host NFIA and host POU2F1/OCT1. During initiation, the polymerase covalently couples the first dCTP with Ser- 580 of pTP. The terminal protein stimulates the template activity over 20 fold compared to protein-free templates. Neo-synthesized viral genomes are linked to two preterminal prot
   8522..8611    +  intron         chimeric intron (fragment): chimera between introns from adenovirus and immunoglobulin heavy chain genes
   8630..8676    +  CDS            IgH signal sequence (fragment): signal sequence from the mouse immunoglobulin heavy chain variable region
>Addgene plasmid #72194 | pTT3 Unc5A-FLAG | depositor full sequence | sequence record 131380 | Full Sequence
GCGGCCGCGCCACCATGGCCGTCCGGCCCGGCCTGTGGCCAGCGCTCCTGGGCATAGTCCTCACTGCCTG
GCTTCGTGGTTCGGGTGCCCAGCAGAGTGCCACAGTGGCCAACCCAGTGCCTGGTGCCAACCCGGACCTG
CTGCCCCACTTCCTGGTAGAGCCGGAGGACGTGTACATTGTCAAGAACAAGCCCGTGCTGCTGGTGTGCA
AGGCTGTGCCCGCCACCCAGATCTTCTTCAAGTGCAACGGGGAATGGGTTCGCCAGGTCGATCACGTCAT
TGAACGCAGCACTGACGGCAGCAGCGGATTGCCAACCATGGAGGTCCGGATCAACGTATCAAGGCAGCAG
GTCGAGAAAGTGTTTGGGCTGGAGGAGTACTGGTGCCAGTGTGTGGCATGGAGCTCCTCAGGAACCACCA
AAAGCCAGAAGGCCTACATCCGGATTGCCTATTTGCGCAAGAACTTTGAGCAGGAGCCGCTGGCCAAGGA
AGTGTCACTGGAGCAAGGCATTGTGCTACCTTGTCGCCCCCCGGAAGGAATCCCCCCAGCTGAGGTGGAG
TGGCTCCGAAATGAGGACCTCGTGGACCCCTCCCTCGACCCCAATGTGTACATCACACGGGAGCACAGCC
TAGTCGTGCGGCAGGCCCGCCTGGCCGACACTGCCAACTACACCTGCGTGGCCAAGAACATCGTGGCCCG
TCGCCGAAGCGCCTCTGCGGCCGTCATTGTTTATGTGAACGGTGGGTGGTCGACGTGGACCGAGTGGTCC
GTCTGCAGTGCCAGCTGTGGGCGTGGCTGGCAGAAACGGAGCCGGAGCTGCACCAACCCGGCACCTCTCA
ACGGGGGCGCCTTCTGTGAGGGGCAGAATGTCCAGAAAACAGCCTGCGCCACTCTGTGCCCAGTGGATGG
GAGCTGGAGCCCATGGAGTAAGTGGTCAGCCTGCGGGCTTGACTGCACCCACTGGCGGAGCCGGGAGTGC
TCCGACCCAGCGCCCCGCAACGGAGGTGAGGAGTGCCGGGGTGCTGACCTGGACACCCGCAACTGTACCA
GTGACCTCTGCCTGCACACCTCTTCCGGCCCCGAGGACGTGGCTCTCTACATCGGCCTCGTCGCCGTGGC
CGTGTGCCTCATCTTGCTGCTGCTGGTCCTCGTCCTCATCTACTGCCGCAAGAAGGAAGGACTGGACTCA
GACGTGGCTGACTCATCCATCCTTACCTCAGGCTTCCAGCCTGTCAGCATCAAGCCCAGCAAAGCAGACA
ATCCCCATCTGCTCACCATCCAACCGGACCTCAGCACCACCACGACCACCTACCAGGGCAGCCTGTGTCC
CCGGCAGGATGGACCCAGCCCCAAGTTCCAGCTCTCTAATGGTCACCTGCTCAGCCCACTGGGCAGTGGC
CGCCATACGCTGCACCACAGCTCCCCCACCTCTGAGGCTGAGGACTTCGTCTCCCGCCTCTCCACCCAAA
ACTACTTTCGTTCTCTGCCCCGCGGTACCAGCAACATGGCCTATGGGACCTTCAACTTCCTCGGGGGCCG
GCTGATGATCCCTAACACAGGAATCAGCCTCCTCATACCCCCGGACGCCATCCCCCGAGGAAAGATCTAC
GAGATCTACCTCACTCTGCACAAGCCAGAAGACGTGAGGTTGCCCCTAGCTGGCTGTCAGACCCTGCTGA
GTCCTATCGTTAGCTGTGGGCCCCCAGGAGTCCTGCTCACCCGGCCAGTCATCCTTGCCATGGACCACTG
CGGGGAGCCCAGTCCCGACAGCTGGAGCCTGCGCCTCAAAAAGCAGTCCTGTGAGGGCAGCTGGGAGGAC
GTGCTGCACCTTGGTGAGGAGTCGCCCTCTCATCTCTACTACTGCCAGCTGGAGGCCGGGGCCTGCTATG
TCTTCACCGAGCAGCTAGGCCGCTTTGCCCTGGTGGGAGAGGCCCTCAGCGTGGCTGCCACCAAGCGCCT
CAGGCTCCTTCTGTTTGCCCCTGTGGCCTGTACGTCCCTCGAGTACAACATCCGAGTGTACTGCCTGCAC
GACACCCACGATGCTCTCAAGGAGGTGGTGCAGCTGGAGAAGCAGCTGGGTGGACAGCTGATCCAGGAGC
CCCGTGTCCTGCACTTCAAAGACAGTTACCACAACCTACGTCTGTCCATCCACGACGTGCCCAGCTCCCT
GTGGAAGAGCAAGCTCCTTGTCAGCTACCAGGAGATCCCTTTTTACCACATCTGGAATGGCACTCAGCAG
TATCTGCACTGCACCTTCACCCTGGAGCGCGTCAATGCCAGCACCAGCGACCTGGCCTGCAAGGTGTGGG
TGTGGCAGGTGGAGGGAGATGGACAGAGCTTCAACATCAACTTTAACATCACTAAGGACACGAGGTTTGC
TGAAATGCTGGCTCTGGAGAGTGAAGGGGGGGTCCCAGCCCTGGTGGGCCCCAGTGCCTTCAAGATCCCC
TTCCTCATTCGGCAAAAGATCATTACCAGCCTGGACCCACCCTGCAGCCGGGGCGCCGACTGGCGAACTC
TAGCCCAGAAACTTCACCTGGACAGCCATCTTAGCTTCTTTGCCTCCAAGCCCAGCCCTACAGCCATGAT
CCTCAACCTATGGGAGGCGCGGCACTTCCCCAACGGCAACCTCGGCCAGCTGGCCGCAGCTGTGGCCGGA
CTGGGCCAGCCAGATGCTGGCCTCTTCACCGTGTCAGAGGCCGAGTGCGGCGGCGATTACAAGGATGATG
ATGATAAGTAATCTAGACACGTGATTAATTAAGGATCCCCCGACCTCGACCTCTGGCTAATAAAGGAAAT
TTATTTTCATTGCAATAGTGTGTTGGAATTTTTTGTGTCTCTCACTCGGAAGGACATATGGGAGGGCAAA
TCATTTGGTCGAGATCCCTCGGAGATCTCTAGCTAGAGGATCGATCCCCGCCCCGGACGAACTAAACCTG
ACTACGACATCTCTGCCCCTTCTTCGCGGGGCAGTGCATGTAATCCCTTCAGTTGGTTGGTACAACTTGC
CAACTGGGCCCTGTTCCACATGTGACACGGGGGGGGACCAAACACAAAGGGGTTCTCTGACTGTAGTTGA
CATCCTTATAAATGGATGTGCACATTTGCCAACACTGAGTGGCTTTCATCCTGGAGCAGACTTTGCAGTC
TGTGGACTGCAACACAACATTGCCTTTATGTGTAACTCTTGGCTGAAGCTCTTACACCAATGCTGGGGGA
CATGTACCTCCCAGGGGCCCAGGAAGACTACGGGAGGCTACACCAACGTCAATCAGAGGGGCCTGTGTAG
CTACCGATAAGCGGACCCTCAAGAGGGCATTAGCAATAGTGTTTATAAGGCCCCCTTGTTAACCCTAAAC
GGGTAGCATATGCTTCCCGGGTAGTAGTATATACTATCCAGACTAACCCTAATTCAATAGCATATGTTAC
CCAACGGGAAGCATATGCTATCGAATTAGGGTTAGTAAAAGGGTCCTAAGGAACAGCGATATCTCCCACC
CCATGAGCTGTCACGGTTTTATTTACATGGGGTCAGGATTCCACGAGGGTAGTGAACCATTTTAGTCACA
AGGGCAGTGGCTGAAGATCAAGGAGCGGGCAGTGAACTCTCCTGAATCTTCGCCTGCTTCTTCATTCTCC
TTCGTTTAGCTAATAGAATAACTGCTGAGTTGTGAACAGTAAGGTGTATGTGAGGTGCTCGAAAACAAGG
TTTCAGGTGACGCCCCCAGAATAAAATTTGGACGGGGGGTTCAGTGGTGGCATTGTGCTATGACACCAAT
ATAACCCTCACAAACCCCTTGGGCAATAAATACTAGTGTAGGAATGAAACATTCTGAATATCTTTAACAA
TAGAAATCCATGGGGTGGGGACAAGCCGTAAAGACTGGATGTCCATCTCACACGAATTTATGGCTATGGG
CAACACATAATCCTAGTGCAATATGATACTGGGGTTATTAAGATGTGTCCCAGGCAGGGACCAAGACAGG
TGAACCATGTTGTTACACTCTATTTGTAACAAGGGGAAAGAGAGTGGACGCCGACAGCAGCGGACTCCAC
TGGTTGTCTCTAACACCCCCGAAAATTAAACGGGGCTCCACGCCAATGGGGCCCATAAACAAAGACAAGT
GGCCACTCTTTTTTTTGAAATTGTGGAGTGGGGGCACGCGTCAGCCCCCACACGCCGCCCTGCGGTTTTG
GACTGTAAAATAAGGGTGTAATAACTTGGCTGATTGTAACCCCGCTAACCACTGCGGTCAAACCACTTGC
CCACAAAACCACTAATGGCACCCCGGGGAATACCTGCATAAGTAGGTGGGCGGGCCAAGATAGGGGCGCG
ATTGCTGCGATCTGGAGGACAAATTACACACACTTGCGCCTGAGCGCCAAGCACAGGGTTGTTGGTCCTC
ATATTCACGAGGTCGCTGAGAGCACGGTGGGCTAATGTTGCCATGGGTAGCATATACTACCCAAATATCT
GGATAGCATATGCTATCCTAATCTATATCTGGGTAGCATAGGCTATCCTAATCTATATCTGGGTAGCATA
TGCTATCCTAATCTATATCTGGGTAGTATATGCTATCCTAATTTATATCTGGGTAGCATAGGCTATCCTA
ATCTATATCTGGGTAGCATATGCTATCCTAATCTATATCTGGGTAGTATATGCTATCCTAATCTGTATCC
GGGTAGCATATGCTATCCTAATAGAGATTAGGGTAGTATATGCTATCCTAATTTATATCTGGGTAGCATA
TACTACCCAAATATCTGGATAGCATATGCTATCCTAATCTATATCTGGGTAGCATATGCTATCCTAATCT
ATATCTGGGTAGCATAGGCTATCCTAATCTATATCTGGGTAGCATATGCTATCCTAATCTATATCTGGGT
AGTATATGCTATCCTAATTTATATCTGGGTAGCATAGGCTATCCTAATCTATATCTGGGTAGCATATGCT
ATCCTAATCTATATCTGGGTAGTATATGCTATCCTAATCTGTATCCGGGTAGCATATGCTATCCTCATGA
TAAGCTGTCAAACATGAGAATTTTCTTGAAGACGAAAGGGCCTCGTGATACGCCTATTTTTATAGGTTAA
TGTCATGATAATAATGGTTTCTTAGACGTCAGGTGGCACTTTTCGGGGAAATGTGCGCGGAACCCCTATT
TGTTTATTTTTCTAAATACATTCAAATATGTATCCGCTCATGAGACAATAACCCTGATAAATGCTTCAAT
AATATTGAAAAAGGAAGAGTATGAGTATTCAACATTTCCGTGTCGCCCTTATTCCCTTTTTTGCGGCATT
TTGCCTTCCTGTTTTTGCTCACCCAGAAACGCTGGTGAAAGTAAAAGATGCTGAAGATCAGTTGGGTGCA
CGAGTGGGTTACATCGAACTGGATCTCAACAGCGGTAAGATCCTTGAGAGTTTTCGCCCCGAAGAACGTT
TTCCAATGATGAGCACTTTTAAAGTTCTGCTATGTGGCGCGGTATTATCCCGTGTTGACGCCGGGCAAGA
GCAACTCGGTCGCCGCATACACTATTCTCAGAATGACTTGGTTGAGTACTCACCAGTCACAGAAAAGCAT
CTTACGGATGGCATGACAGTAAGAGAATTATGCAGTGCTGCCATAACCATGAGTGATAACACTGCGGCCA
ACTTACTTCTGACAACGATCGGAGGACCGAAGGAGCTAACCGCTTTTTTGCACAACATGGGGGATCATGT
AACTCGCCTTGATCGTTGGGAACCGGAGCTGAATGAAGCCATACCAAACGACGAGCGTGACACCACGATG
CCTGCAGCAATGGCAACAACGTTGCGCAAACTATTAACTGGCGAACTACTTACTCTAGCTTCCCGGCAAC
AATTAATAGACTGGATGGAGGCGGATAAAGTTGCAGGACCACTTCTGCGCTCGGCCCTTCCGGCTGGCTG
GTTTATTGCTGATAAATCTGGAGCCGGTGAGCGTGGGTCTCGCGGTATCATTGCAGCACTGGGGCCAGAT
GGTAAGCCCTCCCGTATCGTAGTTATCTACACGACGGGGAGTCAGGCAACTATGGATGAACGAAATAGAC
AGATCGCTGAGATAGGTGCCTCACTGATTAAGCATTGGTAACTGTCAGACCAAGTTTACTCATATATACT
TTAGATTGATTTAAAACTTCATTTTTAATTTAAAAGGATCTAGGTGAAGATCCTTTTTGATAATCTCATG
ACCAAAATCCCTTAACGTGAGTTTTCGTTCCACTGAGCGTCAGACCCCGTAGAAAAGATCAAAGGATCTT
CTTGAGATCCTTTTTTTCTGCGCGTAATCTGCTGCTTGCAAACAAAAAAACCACCGCTACCAGCGGTGGT
TTGTTTGCCGGATCAAGAGCTACCAACTCTTTTTCCGAAGGTAACTGGCTTCAGCAGAGCGCAGATACCA
AATACTGTTCTTCTAGTGTAGCCGTAGTTAGGCCACCACTTCAAGAACTCTGTAGCACCGCCTACATACC
TCGCTCTGCTAATCCTGTTACCAGTGGCTGCTGCCAGTGGCGATAAGTCGTGTCTTACCGGGTTGGACTC
AAGACGATAGTTACCGGATAAGGCGCAGCGGTCGGGCTGAACGGGGGGTTCGTGCACACAGCCCAGCTTG
GAGCGAACGACCTACACCGAACTGAGATACCTACAGCGTGAGCTATGAGAAAGCGCCACGCTTCCCGAAG
GGAGAAAGGCGGACAGGTATCCGGTAAGCGGCAGGGTCGGAACAGGAGAGCGCACGAGGGAGCTTCCAGG
GGGAAACGCCTGGTATCTTTATAGTCCTGTCGGGTTTCGCCACCTCTGACTTGAGCGTCGATTTTTGTGA
TGCTCGTCAGGGGGGCGGAGCCTATGGAAAAACGCCAGCAACGCGGCCTTTTTACGGTTCCTGGCCTTTT
GCTGGCCTTTTGCTCACATGTTCTTTCCTGCGTTATCCCCTGATTCTGTGGATAACCGTATTACCGCCTT
TGAGTGAGCTGATACCGCTCGCCGCAGCCGAACGACCGAGCGCAGCGAGTCAGTGAGCGAGGAAGCGGAA
GAGCGCCCAATACGCAAACCGCCTCTCCCCGCGCGTTGGCCGATTCATTAATGCAGCTGGCACGACAGGT
TTCCCGACTGGAAAGCGGGCAGTGAGCGCAACGCAATTAATGTGAGTTAGCTCACTCATTAGGCACCCCA
GGCTTTACACTTTATGCTTCCGGCTCGTATGTTGTGTGGAATTGTGAGCGGATAACAATTTCACACAGGA
AACAGCTATGACCATGATTACGCCAAGCTCTAGCTAGAGGTCGACCAATTCTCATGTTTGACAGCTTATC
ATCGCAGATCCGGGCAACGTTGTTGCCATTGCTGCAGGCGCAGAACTGGTAGGTATGGAAGATCTATACA
TTGAATCAATATTGGCAATTAGCCATATTAGTCATTGGTTATATAGCATAAATCAATATTGGCTATTGGC
CATTGCATACGTTGTATCTATATCATAATATGTACATTTATATTGGCTCATGTCCAATATGACCGCCATG
TTGACATTGATTATTGACTAGTTATTAATAGTAATCAATTACGGGGTCATTAGTTCATAGCCCATATATG
GAGTTCCGCGTTACATAACTTACGGTAAATGGCCCGCCTGGCTGACCGCCCAACGACCCCCGCCCATTGA
CGTCAATAATGACGTATGTTCCCATAGTAACGCCAATAGGGACTTTCCATTGACGTCAATGGGTGGAGTA
TTTACGGTAAACTGCCCACTTGGCAGTACATCAAGTGTATCATATGCCAAGTCCGCCCCCTATTGACGTC
AATGACGGTAAATGGCCCGCCTGGCATTATGCCCAGTACATGACCTTACGGGACTTTCCTACTTGGCAGT
ACATCTACGTATTAGTCATCGCTATTACCATGGTGATGCGGTTTTGGCAGTACACCAATGGGCGTGGATA
GCGGTTTGACTCACGGGGATTTCCAAGTCTCCACCCCATTGACGTCAATGGGAGTTTGTTTTGGCACCAA
AATCAACGGGACTTTCCAAAATGTCGTAATAACCCCGCCCCGTTGACGCAAATGGGCGGTAGGCGTGTAC
GGTGGGAGGTCTATATAAGCAGAGCTCGTTTAGTGAACCGTCAGATCCTCACTCTCTTCCGCATCGCTGT
CTGCGAGGGCCAGCTGTTGGGCTCGCGGTTGAGGACAAACTCTTCGCGGTCTTTCCAGTACTCTTGGATC
GGAAACCCGTCGGCCTCCGAACGGTACTCCGCCACCGAGGGACCTGAGCGAGTCCGCATCGACCGGATCG
GAAAACCTCTCGAGAAAGGCGTCTAACCAGTCACAGTCGCAAGGTAGGCTGAGCACCGTGGCGGGCGGCA
GCGGGTGGCGGTCGGGGTTGTTTCTGGCGGAGGTGCTGCTGATGATGTAATTAAAGTAGGCGGTCTTGAG
ACGGCGGATGGTCGAGGTGAGGTGTGGCAGGCTTGAGATCCAGCTGTTGGGGTGAGTACTCCCTCTCAAA
AGCGGGCATTACTTCTGCGCTAAGATTGTCAGTTTCCAAAAACGAGGAGGATTTGATATTCACCTGGCCC
GATCTGGCCATACACTTGAGTGACAATGACATCCACTTTGCCTTTCTCTCCACAGGTGTCCACTCCCAGG
TCCAAGTTTAAACT
