>Addgene plasmid #72194 | pTT3 Unc5A-FLAG | addgene partial sequence | sequence record 135449 | pMT2-F 5'-TTGCCTTTCTCTCCACAGGT-3'
GCCGCGCCACCATGGCCGTCCGGCCCGGCCTGTGGCCAGCGCTCCTGGGCATAGTCCTCACTGCCTGGCT
TCGTGGTTCGGGTGCCCAGCAGAGTGCCACAGTGGCCAACCCAGTGCCTGGTGCCAACCCGGACCTGCTG
CCCCACTTCCTGGTAGAGCCGGAGGACGTGTACATTGTCAAGAACAAGCCCGTGCTGCTGGTGTGCAAGG
CTGTGCCCGCCACCCAGATCTTCTTCAAGTGCAACGGGGAATGGGTTCGCCAGGTCGATCACGTCATTGA
ACGCAGCACTGACGGCAGCAGCGGATTGCCAACCATGGAGGTCCGGATCAACGTATCAAGGCAGCAGGTC
GAGAAAGTGTTTGGGCTGGAGGAGTACTGGTGCCAGTGTGTGGCATGGAGCTCCTCAGGAACCACCAAAA
GCCAGAAGGCCTACATCCGGATTGCCTATTTGCGCAAGAACTTTGAGCAGGAGCCGCTGGCCAAGGAAGT
GTCACTGGAGCAAGGCATTGTGCTACCTTGTCGCCCCCCGGAAGGAATCCCCCCAGCTGAGGTGGAGTGG
CTCCGAAATGAGGACCTCGTGGACCCCTCCCTCGACCCCAATGTGTACATCACACGGGAGCACAGCCTAG
TCGTGCGGCAGGCCCGCCTGGCCGACACTGCCAACTACACCTGCGTGGCCAAGAACATCGTGGCCCGTCG
CCGAAGCGCCTCTGCGGCCGTCATTGTTTATGTGAACGGTGGGTGGTCGACGTGGACCGAGTGGTCCGTC
TGCAGTGCCAGCTGTGGGCGTGGCTGGCAGA
