>Addgene plasmid #72194 | pTT3 Unc5A-FLAG | addgene partial sequence | sequence record 136275 | rb_glob_PA_term-R 5'-CCCATATGTCCTTCCGAGTG-3'
ATTTCCTTTATTAGCCAGAGGTCGAGGTCGGGGGATCCTTAATTAATCACGTGTCTAGATTACTTATCAT
CATCATCCTTGTAATCGCCGCCGCACTCGGCCTCTGACACGGTGAAGAGGCCAGCATCTGGCTGGCCCAG
TCCGGCCACAGCTGCGGCCAGCTGGCCGAGGTTGCCGTTGGGGAAGTGCCGCGCCTCCCATAGGTTGAGG
ATCATGGCTGTAGGGCTGGGCTTGGAGGCAAAGAAGCTAAGATGGCTGTCCAGGTGAAGTTTCTGGGCTA
GAGTTCGCCAGTCGGCGCCCCGGCTGCAGGGTGGGTCCAGGCTGGTAATGATCTTTTGCCGAATGAGGAA
GGGGATCTTGAAGGCACTGGGGCCCACCAGGGCTGGGACCCCCCCTTCACTCTCCAGAGCCAGCATTTCA
GCAAACCTCGTGTCCTTAGTGATGTTAAAGTTGATGTTGAAGCTCTGTCCATCTCCCTCCACCTGCCACA
CCCACACCTTGCAGGCCAGGTCGCTGGTGCTGGCATTGACGCGCTCCAGGGTGAAGGTGCAGTGCAGATA
CTGCTGAGTGCCATTCCAGATGTGGTAAAAAGGGATCTCCTGGTAGCTGACAAGGAGCTTGCTCTTCCAC
AGGGAGCTGGGCACGTCGTGGATGGACAGACGTAGGTTGTGGTAACTGTCTTTGAAGTGCAGGACACGGG
GCTCCTGGATCAGCTGTCCACCCAGCTGCTTCTCCAGCTGCACCACCTCCTTGAGAGCATCGTGG
